>Addgene plasmid #15094 | TRAF6mut-UTR | addgene partial sequence | sequence record 21570 | 15094 with A161.pmirreport (5'-AGGCGATTAAGTTGGGTA)
GACGTTGTAAACGACGGCCAGTGCCAAGCTAGCGGCCGCATACAAAAAACCAACACACAGATCCAATGAA
AATAAAAGATCCTTTATTAAGCTTAGCTGAAAACTTCTGGCTCACATAGCTTCTGTCACCACCAATGAGA
TGCCACATGCGCTGACTACTTGGGTCACTTTTAATTTTTATGTTGCTGATTGTATGTGTGCATCTCCTGT
CTTGTAAGCATTAAACAAATGAAGACATATGCAGAGCTGTGAAATTCACTCTGCACTGAATAGACAAAAA
GGGTTACATAGCATAACAATGAGCAGTTGGTATCCACGTGGTTCTCAGCATTATAAACTCTGGGGAAGAT
GCTACTTCGTAACCTCAAGGAAATAAGTAAGCAAGGCAGAAGGAACACTTAAACAAGTATTATTCAACAG
ACATGTTTACACTAAATAATTAAGGTTATATTTAGGGTTTAAACTCATCCCTGAATATCCTTAGTAACAA
CCTGGAGGAAAAACTGGGGTGAATGAGAACTTAAGTTTTCCAAGGATTATGGTTCAAATCCTCTGAAATC
TATAACAGGTTAAAAAAATGTCTTCTCAACTTTCTAGAGCAATAACTCTTCTCGAGGGCACTAGCACAAG
GCGGTAGTGATTTTCACTTTTAATATATTACATATAATACTACCAACAGACT
