>Addgene plasmid #15094 | TRAF6mut-UTR | addgene partial sequence | sequence record 21571 | Luc-F 5'-CAGTCAAGTAACAACCGCGA-3'
TACCGAAAGGTCTTACCGGAAAACTCGACGCAAGAAAAATCAGAGAGATCCTCATAAAGGCCAAGAAGGG
CGGAAAGTCCAAATTGCTCGAGTGATGAAAGCTGCGCACTAGTGAGTGTTGTTAGAGAGGTCACTTACTA
TTTCTTCCTGTTACAAATGATCTGAGGCAGTTTTTTCCTGGGAATCCACACGTTCCATGCTTTTTCAGAA
ATGTTAGGCCTGAAGTGCCTGTGGCATGTTGCAGCAGCTATTTTGCCAGTTAGTATACCTCTTTGTTGTA
CTTTCTTGGGCTTTTGCTCTGGTGTATTTTATTGTCAGAAAGTCCAGACTCAAGAGTACTAAACTTTTAA
TAATAATGGATTTTCCTTAAAACTTCAGTCTTTTTGTAGTATTATATGTAATATATTAAAAGTGAAAATC
ACTACCGCCTTGTGCTAGTGCCCTCGAGAAGAGTTATTGCTCTAGAAAGTTGAGAAGACATTTTTTTAAC
CTGTTATAGATTTCAGAGGATTTGAACCATAATCCTTGGAAAACTTAAGTTCTCATTCACCCCAGTTTTT
CCTCCAGGTTGTTACTAAGGATATTCAGGGATGAGTTTAAACCCTAAATATAACCTTAATTATTTAGTGT
AAACATGTCTGTTGAATAATACTTGTTTAAGTGTTCCTTCTGCCTTGCTTAC
