[The description below was written by a language model from this plasmid's Addgene catalogue record.]
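Description:
TRAF6mut-UTR is a mammalian luciferase reporter plasmid built on the commercial pMIR-Report backbone (about 6.5 kb without insert). It is designed to test whether a microRNA acts through a candidate 3' untranslated region. The plasmid is maintained at high copy in E. coli under ampicillin selection, and the record also lists puromycin as a selectable marker for mammalian cells. No feature table is provided, and the catalogue fields do not name the promoter driving luciferase or the origin of replication.

The insert is a roughly 500 bp fragment of the human TRAF6 3'UTR, cloned between HindIII and MluI sites that both remain intact. The use of a luciferase forward sequencing primer on the 5' side is consistent with the fragment sitting downstream of the luciferase coding sequence, so the reporter transcript carries the TRAF6 UTR as its own 3' untranslated region. In this version, the predicted miR-146 target sites within the UTR carry 4-bp substitutions, which are intended to disrupt pairing with the microRNA.

In this type of assay, a microRNA that binds the cloned UTR lowers luciferase output. A reporter with mutated sites should escape that repression, which shows that the effect depends on those specific sequences. TRAF6mut-UTR therefore serves as the negative, site-specificity control for a corresponding reporter carrying the unmutated TRAF6 UTR. It comes from work on NF-κB-dependent induction of miR-146 and its targeting of innate immune signalling proteins such as TRAF6.
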