Addgene plasmid #15094: TRAF6mut-UTR
Depositing lab: David Baltimore. Depositing organization: California Institute of Technology. Publication: NF-kappaB-dependent induction of microRNA miR-146, an inhibitor targeted to signaling proteins of innate immune responses. Taganov KD, Boldin MP, Chang KJ, Baltimore D. Proc Natl Acad Sci U S A. 2006 Aug 15. 103(33):12481-6. 10.1073/pnas.0605298103 PubMed 16885212.
Backbone
  Vector backbone: pMIR-Report
  Backbone manufacturer: Ambion
  Backbone size w/o insert (bp): 6470
  Vector type: Mammalian Expression, Luciferase
  Selectable markers: Puromycin
Growth in bacteria
  Bacterial resistance: Ampicillin, 100 μg/mL
  Growth temperature: 37°C
  Growth strain: DH5alpha
  Copy number: High Copy
Gene/Insert
  Gene/Insert name: TRAF6 3'UTR (alt name: TRAF6)
  Species: H. sapiens (human)
  Insert size (bp): 500
  Mutation: 4-bp substitutions in the miR-146 target sites
  Entrez Gene: TRAF6 (a.k.a. MGC:3310, RNF85)
  Cloning method: Restriction Enzyme; 5′ cloning site HindIII (not destroyed); 3′ cloning site MluI (not destroyed)
  Sequencing primers: 5′ Luc-F; 3′ M13-F20
Terms and licenses: Academic/Nonprofit Terms; Industry Terms: Not Available to Industry
Depositor comments: Mutated version of luciferase reporter construct containing ~500 bp of 3' UTR of TRAF6 with 4-bp substitutions in the miR-146 target sites.
How to cite: TRAF6mut-UTR was a gift from David Baltimore (Addgene plasmid # 15094 ; http://n2t.net/addgene:15094 ; RRID:Addgene_15094)
